Addgene plasmid #166782: pETcon_SARS-CoV-2_RBD
Purpose: Yeast surface display vector, expressing the SARS-2 RBD, 201aa construct
Depositing lab: Jesse Bloom. Depositing organization: Fred Hutchinson Cancer Center. Publication: Deep Mutational Scanning of SARS-CoV-2 Receptor Binding Domain Reveals Constraints on Folding and ACE2 Binding. Starr TN, Greaney AJ, Hilton SK, Ellis D, Crawford KHD, Dingens AS, Navarro MJ, Bowen JE, Tortorici MA, Walls AC, King NP, Veesler D, Bloom JD. Cell. 2020 Sep 3;182(5):1295-1310.e20. doi: 10.1016/j.cell.2020.08.012. Epub 2020 Aug 11. PubMed 32841599.
Backbone
  Vector backbone: pETcon(-) (Plasmid #41522)
  Backbone manufacturer: Andrew Scharenberg
  Vector type: Yeast Expression
Growth in bacteria
  Bacterial resistance: Ampicillin, 100 μg/mL
  Growth temperature: 37°C
  Growth strain: DH5alpha
  Copy number: High Copy
Gene/Insert
  Gene/Insert name: Spike receptor binding domain (RBD) from SARS-CoV-2
  Entrez Gene: S (a.k.a. GU280_gp02, spike glycoprotein)
  Cloning method: Unknown
  Sequencing primers: 5′ Unknown
Terms and licenses: Academic/Nonprofit Terms; Industry Terms: Not Available to Industry
How to cite: pETcon_SARS-CoV-2_RBD was a gift from Jesse Bloom (Addgene plasmid # 166782 ; http://n2t.net/addgene:166782 ; RRID:Addgene_166782)
