[The description below was written by a language model from this plasmid's Addgene catalogue record, the feature table of its GenBank file and pLannotate feature annotations shown in this document.]
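Description:
pETcon_SARS-CoV-2_RBD is a yeast surface display plasmid built on the pETcon(-) backbone that presents the receptor binding domain of the SARS-CoV-2 spike glycoprotein on Saccharomyces cerevisiae cells. It is a shuttle vector. In E. coli it replicates from a high-copy ColE1/pUC-type origin and is selected with ampicillin through the β-lactamase gene, and an f1 origin is also present. In yeast it is maintained at low copy by a CEN6/ARS element and selected through TRP1, which complements a trp1 mutation in the host. The submitted GenBank file mislabels this marker as "tyrosinase-related protein 1", but both the record comment and the automated annotation identify it as the tryptophan biosynthesis gene. The depositor's file (6,798 bp) and the repository's sequenced record (6,782 nt) differ slightly in length, though their feature coordinates agree across the expression cassette.

Expression is driven by the galactose-inducible GAL1 promoter, which lies within a region annotated as the bidirectional GAL promoter. The open reading frame encodes Aga2p, followed by an HA epitope tag and a flexible GGS linker. Next comes the 201-amino-acid RBD, flanked by NdeI and XhoI sites, then a short spacer and a C-terminal Myc tag. The cassette ends with the yeast mating factor alpha 3′ UTR. Aga2p is the binding subunit of a-agglutinin and anchors the fusion to the cell wall, while the epitope tags allow surface expression to be measured. An Illumina P7 handle downstream of the cassette suggests compatibility with sequencing-based readout of variant libraries. The associated publication used the construct for deep mutational scanning of how RBD mutations affect folding and ACE2 binding.
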