LOCUS       Exported 6798 bp ds-DNA circular SYN 02-FEB-2021
DEFINITION  pETcon yeast surface display vector, expressing the SARS-2 RBD 201aa
            construct.
ACCESSION   urn.local...34muarj-4v
VERSION     .
KEYWORDS    .
SOURCE      synthetic DNA construct
  ORGANISM  synthetic DNA construct
REFERENCE   1 (bases 1 to 6798)
  AUTHORS   .
  TITLE     Direct Submission
  JOURNAL   Exported Tuesday, Feb 2, 2021 from SnapGene Viewer 5.2.4
            https://www.snapgene.com
COMMENT     2/2020 Tyler N Starr Constructed from p2439 It contains a tryptophan
            selective marker for complementation of the trp1 mutation
FEATURES             Location/Qualifiers
     source          1..6798
                     /organism="synthetic DNA construct"
                     /mol_type="other DNA"
     primer_bind     64..80
                     /locus_tag="T3"
                     /label=T3
     promoter        105..707
                     /locus_tag="Bidirectional promoter"
                     /label=Bidirectional promoter
                     /note="Bidirectional promoter"
     5'UTR           complement(105..112)
                     /locus_tag="Partial"
                     /label=Partial
                     /note="Partial"
     promoter        complement(112..470)
                     /locus_tag="promoter"
                     /label=promoter
     misc_feature    112
                     /locus_tag="Geneious type: misc_marker(1)"
                     /label=Geneious type: misc_marker
                     /label=Geneious type: misc_marker(1)
                     /note="Geneious type: misc_marker"
                     /note="Transcription Start (first base of mRNA)"
     promoter        496..707
                     /locus_tag="GAL1 minimal promoter"
                     /label=GAL1 minimal promoter
                     /note="GAL1 minimal promoter"
     5'UTR           707..763
                     /locus_tag="Partial (all but the last 4 bases)"
                     /label=Partial (all but the
     last            4 bases)
                     /note="Partial (all but the last 4 bases)"
     misc_feature    707
                     /locus_tag="Geneious type: misc_marker"
                     /label=Geneious type: misc_marker
                     /note="Geneious type: misc_marker"
                     /note="Transcription start (first base of mRNA)"
     primer_bind     727..750
                     /locus_tag="Gal1seq"
                     /label=Gal1seq
     misc_feature    772..777
                     /locus_tag="EcoRI"
                     /label=EcoRI
     5'UTR           779..802
                     /locus_tag="5'UTR"
                     /label=5'UTR
     CDS             803..1063
                     /locus_tag="CDS (Aga2p)"
                     /label=CDS (Aga2p)
     misc_feature    1065..1089
                     /locus_tag="primer: o4 Aga2p_fwd"
                     /label=primer: o4 Aga2p_fwd
                     /note="Geneious type: primer"
     CDS             1097..1132
                     /locus_tag="CDS (HA tag)"
                     /label=CDS (HA tag)
     CDS             1133..1177
                     /locus_tag="CDS (GGS linker)"
                     /label=CDS (GGS linker)
     misc_feature    1155..1162
                     /locus_tag="NotI"
                     /label=NotI
     misc_binding    1184..1189
                     /locus_tag="NdeI"
                     /label=NdeI
     misc_feature    1190..1792
                     /locus_tag="RBD-201aa"
                     /label=RBD-201aa
     misc_binding    1793..1798
                     /locus_tag="XhoI"
                     /label=XhoI
     CDS             1799..1810
                     /locus_tag="CDS"
                     /label=CDS
     CDS             1811..1840
                     /locus_tag="CDS (Myc tag)"
                     /label=CDS (Myc tag)
     3'UTR           1851..2155
                     /locus_tag="yeast mating factor alpha 3' UTR"
                     /label=yeast mating factor alpha 3' UTR
                     /note="yeast mating factor alpha 3' UTR"
     misc_feature    2156..2161
                     /locus_tag="SacI"
                     /label=SacI
     primer_bind     complement(2169..2188)
                     /locus_tag="T7"
                     /label=T7
     misc_feature    2208..2241
                     /locus_tag="Illumina P7 handle"
                     /label=Illumina P7 handle
     rep_origin      2386..2841
                     /locus_tag="rep_origin"
                     /label=rep_origin
     misc_feature    2511..2516
                     /locus_tag="NaeI"
                     /label=NaeI
     3'UTR           complement(2898..2943)
                     /locus_tag="3'UTR"
                     /label=3'UTR
     CDS             complement(2944..3618)
                     /locus_tag="Tyrosinase-related protein 1 (Yeast
                     Selectablemarker)"
                     /label=Tyrosinase-related
     protein         1 (Yeast Selectable ...
                     /label=Tyrosinase-related
     protein         1 (Yeast Selectablemarker)
                     /note="Tyrosinase-related protein 1 (Yeast
                     Selectablemarker)"
     5'UTR           complement(3619..3722)
                     /locus_tag="5'UTR(1)"
                     /label=5'UTR(1)
     rep_origin      complement(4151..4664)
                     /direction=LEFT
                     /locus_tag="rep_origin(1)"
                     /label=rep_origin(1)
     rep_origin      complement(4155..4531)
                     /direction=LEFT
                     /locus_tag="rep_origin(2)"
                     /label=rep_origin(2)
     centromere      4544..4569
                     /label=CDEI fragment of chromosome VI centromere from ...
                     /label=CDEI fragment of chromosome VI centromere from
                     S.cerevisiae
                     /note="CDEI fragment of chromosome VI centromere from
                     S.cerevisiae"
                     /note="/locus_tag=CDEI fragment of chromosome VI centromere
                     from S.cerevisiae"
     promoter        4733..4761
                     /locus_tag="promoter(1)"
                     /label=promoter(1)
     CDS             4803..5663
                     /locus_tag="CDS(1)"
                     /label=CDS(1)
     rep_origin      5811..6596
                     /locus_tag="rep_origin(3)"
                     /label=rep_origin(3)
ORIGIN
        1 attgtgagcg gataacaatt tcacacagga aacagctatg accatgatta cgccaagctc
       61 gaaattaacc ctcactaaag ggaacaaaag ctggtaccaa ttccttgaat tttcaaaaat
      121 tcttactttt tttttggatg gacgcaaaga agtttaataa tcatattaca tggcattacc
      181 accatataca tatccatatc taatcttact tatatgttgt ggaaatgtaa agagccccat
      241 tatcttagcc taaaaaaacc ttctctttgg aactttcagt aatacgctta actgctcatt
      301 gctatattga agtacggatt agaagccgcc gagcgggtga cagccctccg aaggaagact
      361 ctcctccgtg cgtcctcgtc ttcaccggtc gcgttcctga aacgcagatg tgcctcgcgc
      421 cgcactgctc cgaacaataa agattctaca atactagctt ttatggttat gaagaggaaa
      481 aattggcagt aacctggccc cacaaacctt caaatgaacg aatcaaatta acaaccatag
      541 gatgataatg cgattagttt tttagcctta tttctggggt aattaatcag cgaagcgatg
      601 atttttgatc tattaacaga tatataaatg caaaaactgc ataaccactt taactaatac
      661 tttcaacatt ttcggtttgt attacttctt attcaaatgt aataaaagta tcaacaaaaa
      721 attgttaata tacctctata ctttaacgtc aaggagaaaa aaccccggat cgaattccct
      781 acttcataca ttttcaatta agatgcagtt acttcgctgt ttttcaatat tttctgttat
      841 tgcttcagtt ttagcacagg aactgacaac tatatgcgag caaatcccct caccaacttt
      901 agaatcgacg ccgtactctt tgtcaacgac tactattttg gccaacggga aggcaatgca
      961 aggagttttt gaatattaca aatcagtaac gtttgtcagt aattgcggtt ctcacccctc
     1021 aacaactagc aaaggcagcc ccataaacac acagtatgtt tttaaggaca atagctcgac
     1081 gattgaaggt agatacccat acgacgttcc agactacgct ctgcaggcta gtggtggagg
     1141 aggctctggt ggaggcggcc gcggaggcgg agggtcggct agccatatga atatcacgaa
     1201 cctttgtcct ttcggtgagg tcttcaatgc tactagattc gcatccgtgt atgcatggaa
     1261 tagaaagaga attagtaatt gtgtagcgga ctactctgta ctttataact ccgcctcctt
     1321 ctccacattc aagtgttacg gtgtatctcc caccaagttg aatgatctat gctttacaaa
     1381 cgtttacgcc gatagtttcg taattagagg cgatgaagtg cgtcagatcg caccaggcca
     1441 gacgggcaag atagcagact ataattataa gctgcctgat gacttcaccg gctgtgtgat
     1501 agcttggaac tcaaataatc tagattccaa ggtgggaggc aattacaatt atttgtaccg
     1561 tctgttccgt aaaagcaatt tgaaaccatt tgaaagagac attagcactg aaatttatca
     1621 agcagggtcc accccgtgca acggcgtaga aggctttaac tgttatttcc cattacagtc
     1681 ttatggtttc caacctacga acggagtcgg gtatcagccg tacagggttg tggttctttc
     1741 atttgaactg ctgcacgcgc ccgcaaccgt atgcgggccg aagaaatcaa cgctcgaggg
     1801 gggcggttcc gaacaaaagc ttatttctga agaggacttg taatagagat ctgataacaa
     1861 cagtgtagat gtaacaaaat cgactttgtt cccactgtac ttttagctcg tacaaaatac
     1921 aatatacttt tcatttctcc gtaaacaaca tgttttccca tgtaatatcc ttttctattt
     1981 ttcgttccgt taccaacttt acacatactt tatatagcta ttcacttcta tacactaaaa
     2041 aactaagaca attttaattt tgctgcctgc catatttcaa tttgttataa attcctataa
     2101 tttatcctat tagtagctaa aaaaagatga atgtgaatcg aatcctaaga gaattgagct
     2161 ccaattcgcc ctatagtgag tcgtattaca attcactggc cgtcgttaga tcggaagagc
     2221 acacgtctga actccagtca cttacaacgt cgtgactggg aaaaccctgg cgttacccaa
     2281 cttaatcgcc ttgcagcaca tccccctttc gccagctggc gtaatagcga agaggcccgc
     2341 accgatcgcc tttcccaaca gttgcgcagc ctgaatggcg aatggnnnnn nnnnnnnnnn
     2401 nnnnnnnnnn nnnnnnnnnn nnnnnnnnnn nnnnnnnnnn nnnnnnnnnn nnnnnnnnnn
     2461 nnnnnnnnnn nnnnnnnnnn nnnnnnnnnn nnnnnnnnnn nnnnnnnnnc nnnnnnnnnn
     2521 nnnnnnnnnn nnnnnnnnnn nnnnnnnnnn nnnnnnnnnn nnnnnnnnnn nnnnnnnnnn
     2581 nnnnnnnnnn nnnnnnnnnn nannnnnnnn nnnnnnnnnn nnnnnnnnnn nnnnnnnnnn
     2641 nnnnnnnnnn ncctttgacg ttggagtcca cgttctttnn nnnnnnnnnn nnnnnnnnnn
     2701 nnnnnnnnnn nnnnnaccct atctcggtct attcttttga tttataaggg attttgccga
     2761 tttcggccta ttggttaaaa aatgagctga tttaacaaaa atttaacgcg aattttaaca
     2821 aaatattaac gcttacaatt tcctgatgcg gtattttctc cttacgcatc tgtgcggtat
     2881 ttcacaccgc atagatcggc aagtgcacaa acaatactta aataaatact actcagtaat
     2941 aacctatttc ttagcatttt tgacgaaatt tgctattttg ttagagtctt ttacaccatt
     3001 tgtctccaca cctccgctta catcaacacc aataacgcca tttaatctaa gcgcatcacc
     3061 aacattttct ggcgtcagtc caccagctaa cataaaatgt aagctttcgg ggctctcttg
     3121 ccttccaacc cagtcagaaa tcgagttcca atccaaaagt tcacctgtcc cacctgcttc
     3181 tgaatcaaac aagggaataa acgaatgagg tttctgtgaa gctgcactga gtagtatgtt
     3241 gcagtctttt ggaaatacga gtcttttaat aactggcaaa ccgaggaact cttggtattc
     3301 ttgccacgac tcatctccat gcagttggac gatatcaatg ccgtaatcat tgaccagagc
     3361 caaaacatcc tccttaggtt gattacgaaa cacgccaacc aagtatttcg gagtgcctga
     3421 actattttta tatgctttta caagacttga aattttcctt gcaataaccg ggtcaattgt
     3481 tctctttcta ttgggcacac atataatacc cagcaagtca gcatcggaat ctagagcaca
     3541 ttctgcggcc tctgtgctct gcaagccgca aactttcacc aatggaccag aactacctgt
     3601 gaaattaata acagacatac tccaagctgc ctttgtgtgc ttaatcacgt atactcacgt
     3661 gctcaatagt caccaatgcc ctccctcttg gccctctcct tttctttttt cgaccgaatt
     3721 aattcttaat cggcaaaaaa agaaaagctc cggatcaaga ttgtacgtaa ggtgacaagc
     3781 tatttttcaa taaagaatat cttccactac tgccatctgg cgtcataact gcaaagtaca
     3841 catatattac gatgctgttc tattaaatgc ttcctatatt atatatatag taatgtcgtg
     3901 atctatggtg cactctcagt acaatctgct ctgatgccgc atagttaagc cagccccgac
     3961 acccgccaac acccgctgac gcgccctgac gggcttgtct gctcccggca tccgcttaca
     4021 gacaagctgt gaccgtctcc gggagctgca tgtgtcagag gttttcaccg tcatcaccga
     4081 aacgcgcgag acgaaagggc ctcgtgatac gcctattttt ataggttaat gtcatgataa
     4141 taatggtttc ttagacggat cgcttgcctg taacttacac gcgcctcgta tcttttaatg
     4201 atggaataat ttgggaattt actctgtgtt tatttatttt tatgttttgt atttggattt
     4261 tagaaagtaa ataaagaagg tagaagagtt acggaatgaa gaaaaaaaaa taaacaaagg
     4321 tttaaaaaat ttcaacaaaa agcgtacttt acatatatat ttattagaca agaaaagcag
     4381 attaaataga tatacattcg attaacgata agtaaaatgt aaaatcacag gattttcgtg
     4441 tgtggtcttc tacacagaca agatgaaaca attcggcatt aatacctgag agcaggaaga
     4501 gcaagataaa aggtagtatt tgttggcgat ccccctagag tcttttacat cttcggaaaa
     4561 caaaaactat tttttcttta atttcttttt ttactttcta tttttaattt atatatttat
     4621 attaaaaaat ttaaattata attattttta tagcacgtga tgaaaaggac ccaggtggca
     4681 cttttcgggg aaatgtgcgc ggaaccccta tttgtttatt tttctaaata cattcaaata
     4741 tgtatccgct catgagacaa taaccctgat aaatgcttca ataatattga aaaaggaaga
     4801 gtatgagtat tcaacatttc cgtgtcgccc ttattccctt ttttgcggca ttttgccttc
     4861 ctgtttttgc tcacccagaa acgctggtga aagtaaaaga tgctgaagat cagttgggtg
     4921 cacgagtggg ttacatcgaa ctggatctca acagcggtaa gatccttgag agttttcgcc
     4981 ccgaagaacg ttttccaatg atgagcactt ttaaagttct gctatgtggc gcggtattat
     5041 cccgtattga cgccgggcaa gagcaactcg gtcgccgcat acactattct cagaatgact
     5101 tggttgagta ctcaccagtc acagaaaagc atcttacgga tggcatgaca gtaagagaat
     5161 tatgcagtgc tgccataacc atgagtgata acactgcggc caacttactt ctgacaacga
     5221 tcggaggacc gaaggagcta accgcttttt tgcacaacat gggggatcat gtaactcgcc
     5281 ttgatcgttg ggaaccggag ctgaatgaag ccataccaaa cgacgagcgt gacaccacga
     5341 tgcctgtagc aatggcaaca acgttgcgca aactattaac tggcgaacta cttactctag
     5401 cttcccggca acaattaata gactggatgg aggcggataa agttgcagga ccacttctgc
     5461 gctcggccct tccggctggc tggtttattg ctgataaatc tggagccggt gagcgtgggt
     5521 ctcgcggtat cattgcagca ctggggccag atggtaagcc ctcccgtatc gtagttatct
     5581 acacgacggg gagtcaggca actatggatg aacgaaatag acagatcgct gagataggtg
     5641 cctcactgat taagcattgg taactgtcag accaagttta ctcatatata ctttagattg
     5701 atttaaaact tcatttttaa tttaaaagga tctaggtgaa gatccttttt gataatctca
     5761 tgaccaaaat cccttaacgt gagttttcgt tccactgagc gtcagacccc gtagaaaaga
     5821 tcaaaggatc ttcttgagat cctttttttc tgcgcgtaat ctgctgcttg caaacaaaaa
     5881 aaccaccgct accagcggtg gtttgtttgc cggatcaaga gctaccaact ctttttccga
     5941 aggtaactgg cttcagcaga gcgcagatac caaatactgt tcttctagtg tagccgtagt
     6001 taggccacca cttcaagaac tctgtagcac cgcctacata cctcgctctg ctaatcctgt
     6061 tcnsarscvr bdaagbtacc agtggctgct gccagtggcg ataagtcgtg tcttaccggg
     6121 ttggactcaa gacgatagtt accggataag gcgcagcggt cgggctgaac ggggggttcg
     6181 tgcacacagc ccagcttgga gcgaacgacc tacaccgaac tgagatacct acagcgtgag
     6241 ctatgagaaa gcgccacgct tcccgaaggg agaaaggcgg acaggtatcc ggtaagcggc
     6301 agggtcggaa caggagagcg cacgagggag cttccagggg gaaacgcctg gtatctttat
     6361 agtcctgtcg ggtttcgcca cctctgactt gagcgtcgat ttttgtgatg ctcgtcaggg
     6421 gggcggagcc tatggaaaaa cgccagcaac gcggcctttt tacggttcct ggccttttgc
     6481 tggccttttg ctcacatgtt ctttcctgcg ttatcccctg attctgtgga taaccgtatt
     6541 accgcctttg agtgagctga taccgctcgc cgcagccgaa cgaccgagcg cagcgagtca
     6601 gtgagcgagg aagcggaaga gcgcccaata cgcaaaccgc ctctccccgc gcgttggccg
     6661 attcattaat gcagctggca cgacaggttt cccgactgga aagcgggcag tgagcgcaac
     6721 gcaattaatg tgagttagct cactcattag gcaccccagg ctttacactt tatgcttccg
     6781 gctcgtatgt tgtgtgga
//
