Features (pLannotate 1.2.2; 22 found; start..end, strand, type, name):
      2..18      +  protein_bind   lac operator: The lac repressor binds to the lac operator to inhibit transcription in E. coli. This inhibition can be relieved by adding lactose or isopropyl-β-D-thiogalactopyranoside (IPTG). lac repressor encoded by lacI
     63..81      +  promoter       T3 promoter: promoter for bacteriophage T3 RNA polymerase
    315..756     +  promoter       GAL1 promoter: S. cerevisiae GAL1; inducible promoter, regulated by Gal4
    803..1063    +  CDS            AGA2: AGA2_YEAST - Experimental evidence at protein level: Swiss-Prot protein existence level 1. Receptor binding subunit of the a-agglutinin heterodimer. S.cerevisiae a and alpha cells express the complementary cell surface glycoproteins a-agglutinin and alpha-agglutinin, respectively, which interact with one another to promote cellular aggregation during mating. From Saccharomyces cerevisiae (strain ATCC 204508 / S288c) (Baker's yeast).
   1190..1792    +  CDS            S (fragment): SPIKE_SARS2 - Experimental evidence at protein level: Swiss-Prot protein existence level 1. [Spike glycoprotein]: May down-regulate host tetherin (BST2) by lysosomal degradation, thereby counteracting its antiviral activity. From Severe acute respiratory syndrome coronavirus 2 (2019-nCoV) (SARS-CoV-2).
   1814..1840    +  CDS            Myc (fragment): Myc (human c-Myc proto-oncogene) epitope tag
   2170..2188    -  promoter       T7 promoter: promoter for bacteriophage T7 RNA polymerase
   2191..2207    +  CDS            lacZα (fragment): LacZα fragment of β-galactosidase; lacZ fragment
   2242..2382    +  CDS            lacZα (fragment): LacZα fragment of β-galactosidase; lacZ fragment
   2386..2814    +  rep_origin     f1 ori (sequence partly withheld): f1 bacteriophage origin of replication; arrow indicates direction of (+) strand synthesis
   2842..2893    -  misc_feature   bom (fragment): basis of mobility region from pBR322
   2944..3618    -  CDS            TRP1: phosphoribosylanthranilate isomerase, required for tryptophan biosynthesis; S. cerevisiae TRP1; yeast auxotrophic marker
   3619..3766    -  promoter       TRP1 promoter: S. cerevisiae TRP1
   3904..3953    -  misc_feature   bom (fragment): basis of mobility region from pBR322
   4055..4090    -  CDS            rop (fragment): Rop protein, which maintains plasmids at low copy number; rop
   4158..4661    -  misc_feature   CEN/ARS: S. cerevisiae CEN6 centromere fused to an autonomously replicating sequence
   4698..4802    +  promoter       AmpR promoter: bla
   4803..5663    +  CDS            AmpR: β-lactamase; bla; confers resistance to ampicillin, carbenicillin, and related antibiotics
   5834..6422    +  rep_origin     ori: high-copy-number ColE1/pMB1/pBR322/pUC origin of replication
   6605..6697    +  CDS            lacI (fragment): lac repressor; lacI; The lac repressor binds to the lac operator to inhibit transcription in E. coli. This inhibition can be relieved by adding lactose or isopropyl-β-D-thiogalactopyranoside (IPTG).
   6710..6731    +  protein_bind   CAP binding site: CAP binding activates transcription in the presence of cAMP. E. coli catabolite activator protein
   6746..6776    +  promoter       lac promoter: promoter for the E. coli lac operon
>Addgene plasmid #166782 | pETcon_SARS-CoV-2_RBD | addgene full sequence | sequence record 327645 | Addgene NGS Result
ATTGTGAGCGGATAACAATTTCACACAGGAAACAGCTATGACCATGATTACGCCAAGCTCGAAATTAACC
CTCACTAAAGGGAACAAAAGCTGGTACCAATTCCTTGAATTTTCAAAAATTCTTACTTTTTTTTTGGATG
GACGCAAAGAAGTTTAATAATCATATTACATGGCATTACCACCATATACATATCCATATCTAATCTTACT
TATATGTTGTGGAAATGTAAAGAGCCCCATTATCTTAGCCTAAAAAAACCTTCTCTTTGGAACTTTCAGT
AATACGCTTAACTGCTCATTGCTATATTGAAGTACGGATTAGAAGCCGCCGAGCGGGTGACAGCCCTCCG
AAGGAAGACTCTCCTCCGTGCGTCCTCGTCTTCACCGGTCGCGTTCCTGAAACGCAGATGTGCCTCGCGC
CGCACTGCTCCGAACAATAAAGATTCTACAATACTAGCTTTTATGGTTATGAAGAGGAAAAATTGGCAGT
AACCTGGCCCCACAAACCTTCAAATGAACGAATCAAATTAACAACCATAGGATGATAATGCGATTAGTTT
TTTAGCCTTATTTCTGGGGTAATTAATCAGCGAAGCGATGATTTTTGATCTATTAACAGATATATAAATG
CAAAAACTGCATAACCACTTTAACTAATACTTTCAACATTTTCGGTTTGTATTACTTCTTATTCAAATGT
AATAAAAGTATCAACAAAAAATTGTTAATATACCTCTATACTTTAACGTCAAGGAGAAAAAACCCCGGAT
CGAATTCCCTACTTCATACATTTTCAATTAAGATGCAGTTACTTCGCTGTTTTTCAATATTTTCTGTTAT
TGCTTCAGTTTTAGCACAGGAACTGACAACTATATGCGAGCAAATCCCCTCACCAACTTTAGAATCGACG
CCGTACTCTTTGTCAACGACTACTATTTTGGCCAACGGGAAGGCAATGCAAGGAGTTTTTGAATATTACA
AATCAGTAACGTTTGTCAGTAATTGCGGTTCTCACCCCTCAACAACTAGCAAAGGCAGCCCCATAAACAC
ACAGTATGTTTTTAAGGACAATAGCTCGACGATTGAAGGTAGATACCCATACGACGTTCCAGACTACGCT
CTGCAGGCTAGTGGTGGAGGAGGCTCTGGTGGAGGCGGCCGCGGAGGCGGAGGGTCGGCTAGCCATATGA
ATATCACGAACCTTTGTCCTTTCGGTGAGGTCTTCAATGCTACTAGATTCGCATCCGTGTATGCATGGAA
TAGAAAGAGAATTAGTAATTGTGTAGCGGACTACTCTGTACTTTATAACTCCGCCTCCTTCTCCACATTC
AAGTGTTACGGTGTATCTCCCACCAAGTTGAATGATCTATGCTTTACAAACGTTTACGCCGATAGTTTCG
TAATTAGAGGCGATGAAGTGCGTCAGATCGCACCAGGCCAGACGGGCAAGATAGCAGACTATAATTATAA
GCTGCCTGATGACTTCACCGGCTGTGTGATAGCTTGGAACTCAAATAATCTAGATTCCAAGGTGGGAGGC
AATTACAATTATTTGTACCGTCTGTTCCGTAAAAGCAATTTGAAACCATTTGAAAGAGACATTAGCACTG
AAATTTATCAAGCAGGGTCCACCCCGTGCAACGGCGTAGAAGGCTTTAACTGTTATTTCCCATTACAGTC
TTATGGTTTCCAACCTACGAACGGAGTCGGGTATCAGCCGTACAGGGTTGTGGTTCTTTCATTTGAACTG
CTGCACGCGCCCGCAACCGTATGCGGGCCGAAGAAATCAACGCTCGAGGGGGGCGGTTCCGAACAAAAGC
TTATTTCTGAAGAGGACTTGTAATAGAGATCTGATAACAACAGTGTAGATGTAACAAAATCGACTTTGTT
CCCACTGTACTTTTAGCTCGTACAAAATACAATATACTTTTCATTTCTCCGTAAACAACATGTTTTCCCA
TGTAATATCCTTTTCTATTTTTCGTTCCGTTACCAACTTTACACATACTTTATATAGCTATTCACTTCTA
TACACTAAAAAACTAAGACAATTTTAATTTTGCTGCCTGCCATATTTCAATTTGTTATAAATTCCTATAA
TTTATCCTATTAGTAGCTAAAAAAAGATGAATGTGAATCGAATCCTAAGAGAATTGAGCTCCAATTCGCC
CTATAGTGAGTCGTATTACAATTCACTGGCCGTCGTTAGATCGGAAGAGCACACGTCTGAACTCCAGTCA
CTTACAACGTCGTGACTGGGAAAACCCTGGCGTTACCCAACTTAATCGCCTTGCAGCACATCCCCCTTTC
GCCAGCTGGCGTAATAGCGAAGAGGCCCGCACCGATCGCCTTTCCCAACAGTTGCGCAGCCTGAATGGCG
AATGG
[124 nt withheld, positions 2386-2509]
C
[91 nt withheld, positions 2511-2601]
A
[49 nt withheld, positions 2603-2651]
CCTTTGACGTTGGAGTCCACGTTCTTT
[37 nt withheld, positions 2679-2715]
ACCCTATCTCGGTCTATTCTTTTGATTTATAAGGGATTTTGCCGATTTCGGCCTATTGGTTAAAAAATGA
GCTGATTTAACAAAAATTTAACGCGAATTTTAACAAAATATTAACGCTTACAATTTCCTGATGCGGTATT
TTCTCCTTACGCATCTGTGCGGTATTTCACACCGCATAGATCGGCAAGTGCACAAACAATACTTAAATAA
ATACTACTCAGTAATAACCTATTTCTTAGCATTTTTGACGAAATTTGCTATTTTGTTAGAGTCTTTTACA
CCATTTGTCTCCACACCTCCGCTTACATCAACACCAATAACGCCATTTAATCTAAGCGCATCACCAACAT
TTTCTGGCGTCAGTCCACCAGCTAACATAAAATGTAAGCTTTCGGGGCTCTCTTGCCTTCCAACCCAGTC
AGAAATCGAGTTCCAATCCAAAAGTTCACCTGTCCCACCTGCTTCTGAATCAAACAAGGGAATAAACGAA
TGAGGTTTCTGTGAAGCTGCACTGAGTAGTATGTTGCAGTCTTTTGGAAATACGAGTCTTTTAATAACTG
GCAAACCGAGGAACTCTTGGTATTCTTGCCACGACTCATCTCCATGCAGTTGGACGATATCAATGCCGTA
ATCATTGACCAGAGCCAAAACATCCTCCTTAGGTTGATTACGAAACACGCCAACCAAGTATTTCGGAGTG
CCTGAACTATTTTTATATGCTTTTACAAGACTTGAAATTTTCCTTGCAATAACCGGGTCAATTGTTCTCT
TTCTATTGGGCACACATATAATACCCAGCAAGTCAGCATCGGAATCTAGAGCACATTCTGCGGCCTCTGT
GCTCTGCAAGCCGCAAACTTTCACCAATGGACCAGAACTACCTGTGAAATTAATAACAGACATACTCCAA
GCTGCCTTTGTGTGCTTAATCACGTATACTCACGTGCTCAATAGTCACCAATGCCCTCCCTCTTGGCCCT
CTCCTTTTCTTTTTTCGACCGAATTAATTCTTAATCGGCAAAAAAAGAAAAGCTCCGGATCAAGATTGTA
CGTAAGGTGACAAGCTATTTTTCAATAAAGAATATCTTCCACTACTGCCATCTGGCGTCATAACTGCAAA
GTACACATATATTACGATGCTGTTCTATTAAATGCTTCCTATATTATATATATAGTAATGTCGTGATCTA
TGGTGCACTCTCAGTACAATCTGCTCTGATGCCGCATAGTTAAGCCAGCCCCGACACCCGCCAACACCCG
CTGACGCGCCCTGACGGGCTTGTCTGCTCCCGGCATCCGCTTACAGACAAGCTGTGACCGTCTCCGGGAG
CTGCATGTGTCAGAGGTTTTCACCGTCATCACCGAAACGCGCGAGACGAAAGGGCCTCGTGATACGCCTA
TTTTTATAGGTTAATGTCATGATAATAATGGTTTCTTAGACGGATCGCTTGCCTGTAACTTACACGCGCC
TCGTATCTTTTAATGATGGAATAATTTGGGAATTTACTCTGTGTTTATTTATTTTTATGTTTTGTATTTG
GATTTTAGAAAGTAAATAAAGAAGGTAGAAGAGTTACGGAATGAAGAAAAAAAAATAAACAAAGGTTTAA
AAAATTTCAACAAAAAGCGTACTTTACATATATATTTATTAGACAAGAAAAGCAGATTAAATAGATATAC
ATTCGATTAACGATAAGTAAAATGTAAAATCACAGGATTTTCGTGTGTGGTCTTCTACACAGACAAGATG
AAACAATTCGGCATTAATACCTGAGAGCAGGAAGAGCAAGATAAAAGGTAGTATTTGTTGGCGATCCCCC
TAGAGTCTTTTACATCTTCGGAAAACAAAAACTATTTTTTCTTTAATTTCTTTTTTTACTTTCTATTTTT
AATTTATATATTTATATTAAAAAATTTAAATTATAATTATTTTTATAGCACGTGATGAAAAGGACCCAGG
TGGCACTTTTCGGGGAAATGTGCGCGGAACCCCTATTTGTTTATTTTTCTAAATACATTCAAATATGTAT
CCGCTCATGAGACAATAACCCTGATAAATGCTTCAATAATATTGAAAAAGGAAGAGTATGAGTATTCAAC
ATTTCCGTGTCGCCCTTATTCCCTTTTTTGCGGCATTTTGCCTTCCTGTTTTTGCTCACCCAGAAACGCT
GGTGAAAGTAAAAGATGCTGAAGATCAGTTGGGTGCACGAGTGGGTTACATCGAACTGGATCTCAACAGC
GGTAAGATCCTTGAGAGTTTTCGCCCCGAAGAACGTTTTCCAATGATGAGCACTTTTAAAGTTCTGCTAT
GTGGCGCGGTATTATCCCGTATTGACGCCGGGCAAGAGCAACTCGGTCGCCGCATACACTATTCTCAGAA
TGACTTGGTTGAGTACTCACCAGTCACAGAAAAGCATCTTACGGATGGCATGACAGTAAGAGAATTATGC
AGTGCTGCCATAACCATGAGTGATAACACTGCGGCCAACTTACTTCTGACAACGATCGGAGGACCGAAGG
AGCTAACCGCTTTTTTGCACAACATGGGGGATCATGTAACTCGCCTTGATCGTTGGGAACCGGAGCTGAA
TGAAGCCATACCAAACGACGAGCGTGACACCACGATGCCTGTAGCAATGGCAACAACGTTGCGCAAACTA
TTAACTGGCGAACTACTTACTCTAGCTTCCCGGCAACAATTAATAGACTGGATGGAGGCGGATAAAGTTG
CAGGACCACTTCTGCGCTCGGCCCTTCCGGCTGGCTGGTTTATTGCTGATAAATCTGGAGCCGGTGAGCG
TGGGTCTCGCGGTATCATTGCAGCACTGGGGCCAGATGGTAAGCCCTCCCGTATCGTAGTTATCTACACG
ACGGGGAGTCAGGCAACTATGGATGAACGAAATAGACAGATCGCTGAGATAGGTGCCTCACTGATTAAGC
ATTGGTAACTGTCAGACCAAGTTTACTCATATATACTTTAGATTGATTTAAAACTTCATTTTTAATTTAA
AAGGATCTAGGTGAAGATCCTTTTTGATAATCTCATGACCAAAATCCCTTAACGTGAGTTTTCGTTCCAC
TGAGCGTCAGACCCCGTAGAAAAGATCAAAGGATCTTCTTGAGATCCTTTTTTTCTGCGCGTAATCTGCT
GCTTGCAAACAAAAAAACCACCGCTACCAGCGGTGGTTTGTTTGCCGGATCAAGAGCTACCAACTCTTTT
TCCGAAGGTAACTGGCTTCAGCAGAGCGCAGATACCAAATACTGTTCTTCTAGTGTAGCCGTAGTTAGGC
CACCACTTCAAGAACTCTGTAGCACCGCCTACATACCTCGCTCTGCTAATCCTGTTACCAGTGGCTGCTG
CCAGTGGCGATAAGTCGTGTCTTACCGGGTTGGACTCAAGACGATAGTTACCGGATAAGGCGCAGCGGTC
GGGCTGAACGGGGGGTTCGTGCACACAGCCCAGCTTGGAGCGAACGACCTACACCGAACTGAGATACCTA
CAGCGTGAGCTATGAGAAAGCGCCACGCTTCCCGAAGGGAGAAAGGCGGACAGGTATCCGGTAAGCGGCA
GGGTCGGAACAGGAGAGCGCACGAGGGAGCTTCCAGGGGGAAACGCCTGGTATCTTTATAGTCCTGTCGG
GTTTCGCCACCTCTGACTTGAGCGTCGATTTTTGTGATGCTCGTCAGGGGGGCGGAGCCTATGGAAAAAC
GCCAGCAACGCGGCCTTTTTACGGTTCCTGGCCTTTTGCTGGCCTTTTGCTCACATGTTCTTTCCTGCGT
TATCCCCTGATTCTGTGGATAACCGTATTACCGCCTTTGAGTGAGCTGATACCGCTCGCCGCAGCCGAAC
GACCGAGCGCAGCGAGTCAGTGAGCGAGGAAGCGGAAGAGCGCCCAATACGCAAACCGCCTCTCCCCGCG
CGTTGGCCGATTCATTAATGCAGCTGGCACGACAGGTTTCCCGACTGGAAAGCGGGCAGTGAGCGCAACG
CAATTAATGTGAGTTAGCTCACTCATTAGGCACCCCAGGCTTTACACTTTATGCTTCCGGCTCGTATGTT
GTGTGGA
